>Addgene plasmid #113909 | negMaLionR | addgene full sequence | sequence record 218931 | Addgene NGS Result
GTTAAGCCAGTATCTGCTCCCTGCTTGTGTGTTGGAGGTCGCTGAGTAGTGCGCGAGCAAAATTTAAGCT
ACAACAAGGCAAGGCTTGACCGACAATTGCATGAAGAATCTGCTTAGGGTTAGGCGTTTTGCGCTGCTTC
GCGATGTACGGGCCAGATATACGCGTTGACATTGATTATTGACTAGTTATTAATAGTAATCAATTACGGG
GTCATTAGTTCATAGCCCATATATGGAGTTCCGCGTTACATAACTTACGGTAAATGGCCCGCCTGGCTGA
CCGCCCAACGACCCCCGCCCATTGACGTCAATAATGACGTATGTTCCCATAGTAACGCCAATAGGGACTT
TCCATTGACGTCAATGGGTGGAGTATTTACGGTAAACTGCCCACTTGGCAGTACATCAAGTGTATCATAT
GCCAAGTACGCCCCCTATTGACGTCAATGACGGTAAATGGCCCGCCTGGCATTATGCCCAGTACATGACC
TTATGGGACTTTCCTACTTGGCAGTACATCTACGTATTAGTCATCGCTATTACCATGGTGATGCGGTTTT
GGCAGTACATCAATGGGCGTGGATAGCGGTTTGACTCACGGGGATTTCCAAGTCTCCACCCCATTGACGT
CAATGGGAGTTTGTTTTGGCACCAAAATCAACGGGACTTTCCAAAATGTCGTAACAACTCCGCCCCATTG
ACGCAAATGGGCGGTAGGCGTGTACGGTGGGAGGTCTATATAAGCAGAGCTCTCTGGCTAACTAGAGAAC
CCACTGCTTACTGGCTTATCGAAATTAATACGACTCACTATAGGGAGACCCAAGCTGGCTAGCGTTTAAA
CGGGCCCTCTAGACTCGAGCGGCCGCCACTGTGCTGGATATCTGCAGAATTCCACCACACTGGACTAGTG
GATCCATGCTGGTGAGCAAGGGCGAGGAGGATAACATGGCCATCATCAAGGAGTTCATGCGCTTCAAGGT
GCACATGGAGGGCTCCGTGAACGGCCACGAGTTCGAGATCGAGGGCGAGGGCGAGGGCCGCCCCTACGAG
GCCTTTCAGACCGCTAAGCTGAAGGTGACCAAGGGTGGCCCCCTGCCCTTCGCCTGGGACATCCTGTCCC
CTCAGTTCATGTACGGCTCCAAGGCCTACATTAAGCACCCAGCCGACATCCCCGACTACTTCAAGCTGTC
CTTCCCCGAGGGCTTCAGGTGGGAGCGCGTGATGAACTTCGAGGACGGCGGCATTATTCACGTTAACCAG
GACTCCTCCCTGCAGGACGGCGTATTCATCTACAAGGTGAAGCTGCGCGGCACCAACTTCCCCCCCGACG
GCCCCGTAATGCAGAAGAAGACCATGGGCTGGGAGCCTTCTCGCGGGATGAAGACCGTGAAGGTGAACAT
CACCACCCCCGACGGCCCCGTGTACGACGCCGACATCGAGATGGTGAGCGTGCGGGCCGAGAGCGGCGAC
CTGGGCATCCTGCCCGGCCACATCCCCACCAAGGCCCCCCTGAAGATCGGCGCCGTGCGGCTGAAGAAGG
ACGGCCAGACCGAGTACGTGGCCGTGAGCGGCGGCAACGTGGAGGTGCGGCCCGACCAGGTGACCATCAC
CGCCCAGGCCGCCGAGACCGCCGAGGGCATCGACAAGGAGCGGGCCGAGGCCGCCCGGCAGCGGGCCCAG
GAGCGGCTGAACAGCCAGAGCGACGACACCGACATCCGGCGGGCCGAGCTGGCCCTGCAGCGGGCCCTGA
ACCGGCTGGACGTGGCCGAGATGAAGCCTGAAGGTGTTTCCGAGCGGATGTACCCCGAGGACGGCGCCCT
GAAGAGCGAGATCAAGAAGGGGCTGAGGCTGAAGGACGGCGGCCACTACGCCGCCGAGGTCAAGACCACC
TACAAGGCCAAGAAGCCCGTGCAGCTGCCCGGCGCCTACATCGTCGACATCAAGTTGGACATCGTGTCCC
ACAACGAGGACTACACCATCGTGGAACAGTGCGAACGCGCCGAGGGCCGCCACTCCACCGGCGGCATGGA
CGAGCTGTACAAGTAAAAGCTTAAGTTTAAACCGCTGATCAGCCTCGACTGTGCCTTCTAGTTGCCAGCC
ATCTGTTGTTTGCCCCTCCCCCGTGCCTTCCTTGACCCTGGAAGGTGCCACTCCCACTGTCCTTTCCTAA
TAAAATGAGGAAATTGCATCGCATTGTCTGAGTAGGTGTCATTCTATTCTGGGGGGTGGGGTGGGGCAGG
ACAGCAAGGGGGAGGATTGGGAAGACAATAGCAGGCATGCTGGGGATGCGGTGGGCTCTATGGCTTCTGA
GGCGGAAAGAACCAGCTGGGGCTCTAGGGGGTATCCCC
[124 nt withheld, positions 2349-2472]
C
[91 nt withheld, positions 2474-2564]
A
[49 nt withheld, positions 2566-2614]
CCTTTGACGTTGGAGTCCACGTTCTTT
[37 nt withheld, positions 2642-2678]
ACCCTATCTCGGTCTATTCTTTTGATTTATAAGGGATTTTGCCGATTTCGGCCTATTGGTTAAAAAATGA
GCTGATTTAACAAAAATTTAACGCGAATTAATTCTGTGGAATGTGTGTCAGTTAGGGTGTGGAAAGTCCC
CAGGCTCCCCAGCAGGCAGAAGTATGCAAAGCATGCATCTCAATTAGTCAGCAACCAGGTGTGGAAAGTC
CCCAGGCTCCCCAGCAGGCAGAAGTATGCAAAGCATGCATCTCAATTAGTCAGCAACCATAGTCCCGCCC
CTAACTCCGCCCATCCCGCCCCTAACTCCGCCCAGTTCCGCCCATTCTCCGCCCCATGGCTGACTAATTT
TTTTTATTTATGCAGAGGCCGAGGCCGCCTCTGCCTCTGAGCTATTCCAGAAGTAGTGAGGAGGCTTTTT
TGGAGGCCTAGGCTTTTGCAAAAAGCTCCCGGGAGCTTGTATATCCATTTTCGGATCTGATCAAGAGACA
GGATGAGGATCGTTTCGCATGATTGAACAAGATGGATTGCACGCAGGTTCTCCGGCCGCTTGGGTGGAGA
GGCTATTCGGCTATGACTGGGCACAACAGACAATCGGCTGCTCTGATGCCGCCGTGTTCCGGCTGTCAGC
GCAGGGGCGCCCGGTTCTTTTTGTCAAGACCGACCTGTCCGGTGCCCTGAATGAACTGCAGGACGAGGCA
GCGCGGCTATCGTGGCTGGCCACGACGGGCGTTCCTTGCGCAGCTGTGCTCGACGTTGTCACTGAAGCGG
GAAGGGACTGGCTGCTATTGGGCGAAGTGCCGGGGCAGGATCTCCTGTCATCTCACCTTGCTCCTGCCGA
GAAAGTATCCATCATGGCTGATGCAATGCGGCGGCTGCATACGCTTGATCCGGCTACCTGCCCATTCGAC
CACCAAGCGAAACATCGCATCGAGCGAGCACGTACTCGGATGGAAGCCGGTCTTGTCGATCAGGATGATC
TGGACGAAGAGCATCAGGGGCTCGCGCCAGCCGAACTGTTCGCCAGGCTCAAGGCGCGCATGCCCGACGG
CGAGGATCTCGTCGTGACCCATGGCGATGCCTGCTTGCCGAATATCATGGTGGAAAATGGCCGCTTTTCT
GGATTCATCGACTGTGGCCGGCTGGGTGTGGCGGACCGCTATCAGGACATAGCGTTGGCTACCCGTGATA
TTGCTGAAGAGCTTGGCGGCGAATGGGCTGACCGCTTCCTCGTGCTTTACGGTATCGCCGCTCCCGATTC
GCAGCGCATCGCCTTCTATCGCCTTCTTGACGAGTTCTTCTGAGCGGGACTCTGGGGTTCGAAATGACCG
ACCAAGCGACGCCCAACCTGCCATCACGAGATTTCGATTCCACCGCCGCCTTCTATGAAAGGTTGGGCTT
CGGAATCGTTTTCCGGGACGCCGGCTGGATGATCCTCCAGCGCGGGGATCTCATGCTGGAGTTCTTCGCC
CACCCCAACTTGTTTATTGCAGCTTATAATGGTTACAAATAAAGCAATAGCATCACAAATTTCACAAATA
AAGCATTTTTTTCACTGCATTCTAGTTGTGGTTTGTCCAAACTCATCAATGTATCTTATCATGTCTGTAT
ACCGTCGACCTCTAGCTAGAGCTTGGCGTAATCATGGTCATAGCTGTTTCCTGTGTGAAATTGTTATCCG
CTCACAATTCCACACAACATACGAGCCGGAAGCATAAAGTGTAAAGCCTGGGGTGCCTAATGAGTGAGCT
AACTCACATTAATTGCGTTGCGCTCACTGCCCGCTTTCCAGTCGGGAAACCTGTCGTGCCAGCTGCATTA
ATGAATCGGCCAACGCGCGGGGAGAGGCGGTTTGCGTATTGGGCGCTCTTCCGCTTCCTCGCTCACTGAC
TCGCTGCGCTCGGTCGTTCGGCTGCGGCGAGCGGTATCAGCTCACTCAAAGGCGGTAATACGGTTATCCA
CAGAATCAGGGGATAACGCAGGAAAGAACATGTGAGCAAAAGGCCAGCAAAAGGCCAGGAACCGTAAAAA
GGCCGCGTTGCTGGCGTTTTTCCATAGGCTCCGCCCCCCTGACGAGCATCACAAAAATCGACGCTCAAGT
CAGAGGTGGCGAAACCCGACAGGACTATAAAGATACCAGGCGTTTCCCCCTGGAAGCTCCCTCGTGCGCT
CTCCTGTTCCGACCCTGCCGCTTACCGGATACCTGTCCGCCTTTCTCCCTTCGGGAAGCGTGGCGCTTTC
TCATAGCTCACGCTGTAGGTATCTCAGTTCGGTGTAGGTCGTTCGCTCCAAGCTGGGCTGTGTGCACGAA
CCCCCCGTTCAGCCCGACCGCTGCGCCTTATCCGGTAACTATCGTCTTGAGTCCAACCCGGTAAGACACG
ACTTATCGCCACTGGCAGCAGCCACTGGTAACAGGATTAGCAGAGCGAGGTATGTAGGCGGTGCTACAGA
GTTCTTGAAGTGGTGGCCTAACTACGGCTACACTAGAAGAACAGTATTTGGTATCTGCGCTCTGCTGAAG
CCAGTTACCTTCGGAAAAAGAGTTGGTAGCTCTTGATCCGGCAAACAAACCACCGCTGGTAGCGGTGGTT
TTTTTGTTTGCAAGCAGCAGATTACGCGCAGAAAAAAAGGATCTCAAGAAGATCCTTTGATCTTTTCTAC
GGGGTCTGACGCTCAGTGGAACGAAAACTCACGTTAAGGGATTTTGGTCATGAGATTATCAAAAAGGATC
TTCACCTAGATCCTTTTAAATTAAAAATGAAGTTTTAAATCAATCTAAAGTATATATGAGTAAACTTGGT
CTGACAGTTACCAATGCTTAATCAGTGAGGCACCTATCTCAGCGATCTGTCTATTTCGTTCATCCATAGT
TGCCTGACTCCCCGTCGTGTAGATAACTACGATACGGGAGGGCTTACCATCTGGCCCCAGTGCTGCAATG
ATACCGCGAGACCCACGCTCACCGGCTCCAGATTTATCAGCAATAAACCAGCCAGCCGGAAGGGCCGAGC
GCAGAAGTGGTCCTGCAACTTTATCCGCCTCCATCCAGTCTATTAATTGTTGCCGGGAAGCTAGAGTAAG
TAGTTCGCCAGTTAATAGTTTGCGCAACGTTGTTGCCATTGCTACAGGCATCGTGGTGTCACGCTCGTCG
TTTGGTATGGCTTCATTCAGCTCCGGTTCCCAACGATCAAGGCGAGTTACATGATCCCCCATGTTGTGCA
AAAAAGCGGTTAGCTCCTTCGGTCCTCCGATCGTTGTCAGAAGTAAGTTGGCCGCAGTGTTATCACTCAT
GGTTATGGCAGCACTGCATAATTCTCTTACTGTCATGCCATCCGTAAGATGCTTTTCTGTGACTGGTGAG
TACTCAACCAAGTCATTCTGAGAATAGTGTATGCGGCGACCGAGTTGCTCTTGCCCGGCGTCAATACGGG
ATAATACCGCGCCACATAGCAGAACTTTAAAAGTGCTCATCATTGGAAAACGTTCTTCGGGGCGAAAACT
CTCAAGGATCTTACCGCTGTTGAGATCCAGTTCGATGTAACCCACTCGTGCACCCAACTGATCTTCAGCA
TCTTTTACTTTCACCAGCGTTTCTGGGTGAGCAAAAACAGGAAGGCAAAATGCCGCAAAAAAGGGAATAA
GGGCGACACGGAAATGTTGAATACTCATACTCTTCCTTTTTCAATATTATTGAAGCATTTATCAGGGTTA
TTGTCTCATGAGCGGATACATATTTGAATGTATTTAGAAAAATAAACAAATAGGGGTTCCGCGCACATTT
CCCCGAAAAGTGCCACCTGACGTCGACGGATCGGGAGATCTCCCGATCCCCTATGGTGCACTCTCAGTAC
AATCTGCTCTGATGCCGCATA
Features (pLannotate 1.2.2; 21 found; start..end, strand, type, name):
    168..547     +  enhancer       CMV enhancer: human cytomegalovirus immediate early enhancer
    548..751     +  promoter       CMV promoter: human cytomegalovirus (CMV) immediate early promoter
    747..780     +  LTR            5' LTR (truncated) (fragment): truncated 5' long terminal repeat (LTR) from HIV-1
    796..814     +  promoter       T7 promoter: promoter for bacteriophage T7 RNA polymerase
    919..1437    +  CDS            mRFP1.2 (fragment): mRFP1.2 is a basic (constitutively fluorescent) red fluorescent protein, derived from Discosoma sp..
   1792..2046    +  CDS            mApple (fragment): photostable monomeric derivative of DsRed (Shaner et al., 2008) mammalian codon-optimized
   2079..2303    +  polyA_signal   bGH poly(A) signal: bovine growth hormone polyadenylation signal
   2307..2328    +  promoter       SV40 promoter (fragment): SV40 enhancer and early promoter
   2349..2777    +  rep_origin     f1 ori (sequence partly withheld): f1 bacteriophage origin of replication; arrow indicates direction of (+) strand synthesis
   2791..3120    +  promoter       SV40 promoter: SV40 enhancer and early promoter
   3187..3978    +  CDS            neo: KKA2_KLEPN - Also known as kan, nptII. Experimental evidence at protein level: Swiss-Prot protein existence level 1. Resistance to kanamycin, neomycin, paromomycin, ribostamycin, butirosin and gentamicin B. From Klebsiella pneumoniae.
   4002..4160    +  CDS            ble (fragment): BLE_KLEPN - Experimental evidence at protein level: Swiss-Prot protein existence level 1. Binding protein with a strong affinity to the bleomycin family of antibiotics. Binds to CL990; an antimitotic-antibiotic compound. From Klebsiella pneumoniae.
   4155..4276    +  polyA_signal   SV40 poly(A) signal: SV40 polyadenylation signal
   4349..4365    -  protein_bind   lac operator: The lac repressor binds to the lac operator to inhibit transcription in E. coli. This inhibition can be relieved by adding lactose or isopropyl-β-D-thiogalactopyranoside (IPTG). lac repressor encoded by lacI
   4373..4403    -  promoter       lac promoter: promoter for the E. coli lac operon
   4418..4439    -  protein_bind   CAP binding site: CAP binding activates transcription in the presence of cAMP. E. coli catabolite activator protein
   4452..4544    -  CDS            lacI (fragment): lac repressor; lacI; The lac repressor binds to the lac operator to inhibit transcription in E. coli. This inhibition can be relieved by adding lactose or isopropyl-β-D-thiogalactopyranoside (IPTG).
   4727..5315    -  rep_origin     ori: high-copy-number ColE1/pMB1/pBR322/pUC origin of replication
   5486..6346    -  CDS            AmpR: β-lactamase; bla; confers resistance to ampicillin, carbenicillin, and related antibiotics
   6347..6451    -  promoter       AmpR promoter: bla
   6510..13      -  misc_feature   bom (fragment) (across the origin): basis of mobility region from pBR322
