[The description below was written by a language model from this plasmid's Addgene catalogue record and pLannotate feature annotations shown in this document.]
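Description:
negMaLionR is a mammalian expression plasmid built on the pcDNA3.1(-) backbone and recorded as the negative control for a red fluorescent ATP sensor. It belongs to a set of red, green and blue intensiometric indicators used to image ATP dynamics in single cells. The sequenced plasmid is about 6.5 kb, consistent with a 5.4 kb backbone carrying an insert of roughly 1.1 kb. It is maintained in E. coli at high copy through a ColE1/pUC-type origin and selected with ampicillin via the β-lactamase gene. An f1 origin is also present, as is usual for this backbone.

The insert sits downstream of the human CMV immediate-early enhancer and promoter, with a T7 promoter just upstream of the coding region, and transcription ends at the bovine growth hormone polyadenylation signal. Automated annotation detects two separate red fluorescent protein fragments, one matched to mRFP1.2 and one to mApple, with an unannotated stretch of a few hundred base pairs between them. This layout suggests a DsRed-derived fluorescent protein split by an inserted domain, as expected for a single-fluorophore sensor. The record does not identify that intervening domain, nor the change that makes this version a control rather than a working sensor. A separate SV40 promoter–neomycin phosphotransferase–SV40 poly(A) cassette allows G418 selection of stably transfected mammalian cells. The short HIV-1 LTR, ble, lacI and extra SV40 promoter hits are small fragments and probably reflect backbone sequence similarity rather than functional elements.

The plasmid would typically be expressed alongside the functional red sensor, so that fluorescence changes unrelated to ATP can be distinguished from genuine ATP responses.
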