Addgene plasmid #113909: negMaLionR
Purpose: negative control for Red ATP sensor
Depositing lab: Tetsuya Kitaguchi. Depositing organization: Tokyo Institute of Technology. Publication: RGB-color intensiometric indicators visualize spatiotemporal dynamics of ATP in single cells. Arai S, Kriszt R, Harada K, Looi LS, Matsuda S, Wongso D, Suo S, Ishiura S, Tseng YH, Raghunath M, Ito T, Tsuboi T, Kitaguchi T. Angew Chem Int Ed Engl. 2018 Jun 27. doi: 10.1002/anie.201804304. PubMed 29952110.
Backbone
  Vector backbone: pcDNA3.1(-)
  Backbone size w/o insert (bp): 5400
  Vector type: Mammalian Expression
Growth in bacteria
  Bacterial resistance: Ampicillin, 100 μg/mL
  Growth temperature: 37°C
  Growth strain: DH5alpha
  Copy number: High Copy
Gene/Insert
  Gene/Insert name: negMaLionR
  Insert size (bp): 1100
Terms and licenses: Academic/Nonprofit Terms; Industry Terms: Not Available to Industry
How to cite: negMaLionR was a gift from Tetsuya Kitaguchi (Addgene plasmid # 113909 ; http://n2t.net/addgene:113909 ; RRID:Addgene_113909)
