>Addgene plasmid #113909 | negMaLionR | depositor partial sequence | sequence record 215088 | negMaLionR sequence 1320 bps
GCTTATCGAAATTAATACGACTCACTATAGGGAGACCCAAGCTGGCTAGCGTTTAAACGGGCCCTCTAGA
CTCGAGCGGCCGCCACTGTGCTGGATATCTGCAGAATTCCACCACACTGGACTAGTGGATCCATGCTGGT
GAGCAAGGGCGAGGAGGATAACATGGCCATCATCAAGGAGTTCATGCGCTTCAAGGTGCACATGGAGGGC
TCCGTGAACGGCCACGAGTTCGAGATCGAGGGCGAGGGCGAGGGCCGCCCCTACGAGGCCTTTCAGACCG
CTAAGCTGAAGGTGACCAAGGGTGGCCCCCTGCCCTTCGCCTGGGACATCCTGTCCCCTCAGTTCATGTA
CGGCTCCAAGGCCTACATTAAGCACCCAGCCGACATCCCCGACTACTTCAAGCTGTCCTTCCCCGAGGGC
TTCAGGTGGGAGCGCGTGATGAACTTCGAGGACGGCGGCATTATTCACGTTAACCAGGACTCCTCCCTGC
AGGACGGCGTATTCATCTACAAGGTGAAGCTGCGCGGCACCAACTTCCCCCCCGACGGCCCCGTAATGCA
GAAGAAGACCATGGGCTGGGAGCCTTCTCGCGGGATGAAGACCGTGAAGGTGAACATCACCACCCCCGAC
GGCCCCGTGTACGACGCCGACATCGAGATGGTGAGCGTGCGGGCCGAGAGCGGCGACCTGGGCATCCTGC
CCGGCCACATCCCCACCAAGGCCCCCCTGAAGATCGGCGCCGTGCGGCTGAAGAAGGACGGCCAGACCGA
GTACGTGGCCGTGAGCGGCGGCAACGTGGAGGTGCGGCCCGACCAGGTGACCATCACCGCCCAGGCCGCC
GAGACCGCCGAGGGCATCGACAAGGAGCGGGCCGAGGCCGCCCGGCAGCGGGCCCAGGAGCGGCTGAACA
GCCAGAGCGACGACACCGACATCCGGCGGGCCGAGCTGGCCCTGCAGCGGGCCCTGAACCGGCTGGACGT
GGCCGAGATGAAGCCTGAAGGTGTTTCCGAGCGGATGTACCCCGAGGACGGCGCCCTGAAGAGCGAGATC
AAGAAGGGGCTGAGGCTGAAGGACGGCGGCCACTACGCCGCCGAGGTCAAGACCACCTACAAGGCCAAGA
AGCCCGTGCAGCTGCCCGGCGCCTACATCGTCGACATCAAGTTGGACATCGTGTCCCACAACGAGGACTA
CACCATCGTGGAACAGTGCGAACGCGCCGAGGGCCGCCACTCCACCGGCGGCATGGACGAGCTGTACAAG
TAAAAGCTTAAGTTTAAACCGCTGATCAGCCTCGACTGTGCCTTCTAGTTGCCAGCCATC
